Addgene plasmid #99107: pFGAMS-EGFP
Purpose: Expresses human PFAS-EGFP fusion in mammalian cells
Depositing lab: Stephen Benkovic. Depositing organization: Pennsylvania State University. Publication: Reversible compartmentalization of de novo purine biosynthetic complexes in living cells. An S, Kumar R, Sheets ED, Benkovic SJ. Science. 2008 Apr 4;320(5872):103-6. doi: 10.1126/science.1152241. PubMed 18388293.
Backbone
  Vector backbone: pEGFP-N1
  Backbone manufacturer: Clontech
  Backbone size w/o insert (bp): 4733
  Total vector size (bp): 8816
  Modifications to backbone: A206K, L221K, and F223R mutations in EGFP gene to minimize dimerization
  Vector type: Mammalian Expression
  Selectable markers: Neomycin (select with G418)
Growth in bacteria
  Bacterial resistance: Kanamycin, 50 μg/mL
  Growth temperature: 37°C
  Growth strain: DH5alpha
  Copy number: Unknown
Gene/Insert
  Gene/Insert name: PFAS (alt name: FGAMS)
  Species: H. sapiens (human)
  Insert size (bp): 4014
  GenBank ID: NM_012393
  Entrez Gene: PFAS (a.k.a. FGAMS, FGAR-AT, FGARAT, GATD8, PURL)
  Promoter: CMV
  Tag / fusion protein: EGFP (enhanced green fluorescent protein) (C terminal on backbone)
  Cloning method: Restriction Enzyme; 5′ cloning site NheI (not destroyed); 3′ cloning site EcoRI (not destroyed)
  Sequencing primers: 5′ CGCAAATGGGCGGTAGGCGTG
Terms and licenses: Academic/Nonprofit Terms; Industry Terms: Not Available to Industry
How to cite: pFGAMS-EGFP was a gift from Stephen Benkovic (Addgene plasmid # 99107 ; http://n2t.net/addgene:99107 ; RRID:Addgene_99107)
