[The description below was written by a language model from this plasmid's Addgene catalogue record and pLannotate feature annotations shown in this document.]
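Description:
pFGAMS-EGFP is a mammalian expression plasmid of about 8.8 kb built on the Clontech pEGFP-N1 backbone. It produces human phosphoribosylformylglycinamidine synthase (PFAS, also called FGAMS or FGARAT) fused at its C terminus to EGFP. The roughly 4 kb PFAS coding sequence was inserted between the NheI and EcoRI sites, downstream of the human cytomegalovirus immediate-early enhancer and promoter. It reads through a short remnant of the multiple cloning site into the fluorescent protein, and the transcript ends at the SV40 polyadenylation signal. The EGFP carries A206K, L221K and F223R substitutions intended to minimise dimerisation, so that any clustering of the fusion reflects the enzyme rather than the tag. The annotation accordingly identifies this reading frame as monomeric mEGFP.

The plasmid replicates in E. coli from a high-copy ColE1/pUC-type origin and also carries an f1 phage origin. A single Tn5 aminoglycoside phosphotransferase gene (NeoR/KanR) provides selection in both hosts. A bacterial bla-type promoter drives it for kanamycin resistance, and the adjacent SV40 enhancer/early promoter drives it for G418 selection of transfected mammalian cells, with an HSV TK polyadenylation signal downstream. The small large T antigen, ble and bGH poly(A) fragments in the feature tables appear to be partial matches within backbone sequence rather than functional elements. The depositor sequence and the repository's sequencing result have the same length and the same features, offset by one base.

PFAS catalyses the ATP-dependent conversion of FGAR and glutamine to FGAM in de novo purine biosynthesis. The associated publication concerns the reversible compartmentalisation of purine biosynthetic complexes in living cells, which suggests use of the construct for live-cell fluorescence imaging of the enzyme's localisation.
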