Features (pLannotate 1.2.2; 15 found; start..end, strand, type, name):
     61..364     +  enhancer       CMV enhancer: human cytomegalovirus immediate early enhancer
    365..568     +  promoter       CMV promoter: human cytomegalovirus (CMV) immediate early promoter
    697..4710    +  CDS            PFAS: PUR4_HUMAN - Also known as KIAA0361. Experimental evidence at protein level: Swiss-Prot protein existence level 1. Phosphoribosylformylglycinamidine synthase involved in the purines biosynthetic pathway. Catalyzes the ATP-dependent conversion of formylglycinamide ribonucleotide (FGAR) and glutamine to yield formylglycinamidine ribonucleotide (FGAM) and glutamate (By similarity). From Homo sapiens (Human).
   4712..4748    +  misc_feature   MCS (fragment): multiple cloning site
   4762..5481    +  CDS            mEGFP: enhanced GFP with monomerizing A206K mutation (Zacharias et al., 2002) mammalian codon-optimized
   5498..5581    +  CDS            large T antigen (fragment): large T antigen from SV40 (simian virus 40)
   5604..5725    +  polyA_signal   SV40 poly(A) signal: SV40 polyadenylation signal
   5759..6187    -  rep_origin     f1 ori (sequence partly withheld): f1 bacteriophage origin of replication; arrow indicates direction of (+) strand synthesis
   6214..6318    +  promoter       AmpR promoter: bla
   6320..6677    +  promoter       SV40 promoter: SV40 enhancer and early promoter
   6712..7506    +  CDS            NeoR/KanR: aminoglycoside phosphotransferase from Tn5; aph(3')-II (or nptII); confers resistance to neomycin, kanamycin, and G418 (Geneticin®)
   7527..7679    +  CDS            ble (fragment): BLE_KLEPN - Experimental evidence at protein level: Swiss-Prot protein existence level 1. Binding protein with a strong affinity to the bleomycin family of antibiotics. Binds to CL990; an antimitotic-antibiotic compound. From Klebsiella pneumoniae.
   7738..7785    +  polyA_signal   HSV TK poly(A) signal: herpes simplex virus thymidine kinase polyadenylation signal (Cole and Stacy, 1985)
   7876..7892    -  polyA_signal   bGH poly(A) signal (fragment): bovine growth hormone polyadenylation signal
   8114..8702    +  rep_origin     ori: high-copy-number ColE1/pMB1/pBR322/pUC origin of replication
>Addgene plasmid #99107 | pFGAMS-EGFP | depositor full sequence | sequence record 190557 | pFGAMS-EGFP sequence 8816 bps
TAGTTATTAATAGTAATCAATTACGGGGTCATTAGTTCATAGCCCATATATGGAGTTCCGCGTTACATAA
CTTACGGTAAATGGCCCGCCTGGCTGACCGCCCAACGACCCCCGCCCATTGACGTCAATAATGACGTATG
TTCCCATAGTAACGCCAATAGGGACTTTCCATTGACGTCAATGGGTGGAGTATTTACGGTAAACTGCCCA
CTTGGCAGTACATCAAGTGTATCATATGCCAAGTACGCCCCCTATTGACGTCAATGACGGTAAATGGCCC
GCCTGGCATTATGCCCAGTACATGACCTTATGGGACTTTCCTACTTGGCAGTACATCTACGTATTAGTCA
TCGCTATTACCATGGTGATGCGGTTTTGGCAGTACATCAATGGGCGTGGATAGCGGTTTGACTCACGGGG
ATTTCCAAGTCTCCACCCCATTGACGTCAATGGGAGTTTGTTTTGGCACCAAAATCAACGGGACTTTCCA
AAATGTCGTAACAACTCCGCCCCATTGACGCAAATGGGCGGTAGGCGTGTACGGTGGGAGGTCTATATAA
GCAGAGCTGGTTTAGTGAACCGTCAGATCCGCTAGCATGCGCGAGTGCATCTTCCACGAACCTAATTCAT
CTCTCCAGCAAAGGACACATCTCTCCAGCAAAGGACACCTCTCTCCAGCAAAGGACACCTGCAGAGATGT
CCCCAGTCCTTCACTTCTATGTTCGTCCCTCTGGCCATGAGGGGGCAGCCCCTGGACACACTCGGAGGAA
ACTGCAAGGGAAACTGCCAGAGCTGCAGGGCGTCGAGACTGAACTGTGCTACAACGTGAACTGGACAGCT
GAGGCCCTCCCCAGTGCTGAGGAGACAAAGAAGCTGATGTGGCTGTTTGGTTGCCCCTTACTGCTGGATG
ATGTTGCTCGGGAGTCCTGGCTCCTTCCTGGCTCCAATGACCTGCTGCTGGAGGTCGGGCCCAGGCTGAA
CTTCTCCACCCCAACATCCACCAACATCGTGTCAGTGTGCCGCGCCACTGGGCTGGGGCCTGTGGATCGT
GTGGAGACCACCCGGCGCTACCGGCTCTCGTTTGCCCACCCCCCGTCAGCTGAGGTGGAAGCCATTGCTC
TGGCTACCCTGCACGACCGGATGACAGAGCAGCACTTCCCCCATCCCATCCAGAGTTTCTCCCCTGAGAG
CATGCCGGAACCCCTCAATGGCCCTATCAATATACTGGGTGAGGGCCGGCTTGCGCTGGAGAAGGCCAAC
CAGGAGCTTGGTCTGGCTTTAGACTCTTGGGACCTAGACTTCTACACCAAGCGCTTCCAGGAGCTACAGC
GGAACCCGAGCACTGTGGAGGCCTTTGACTTGGCGCAGTCCAATAGCGAGCACAGCCGACACTGGTTCTT
CAAGGGCCAGCTCCACGTGGATGGGCAGAAGCTGGTGCACTCACTGTTTGAGTCCATCATGAGCACCCAG
GAATCCTCGAACCCCAACAACGTCCTCAAATTCTGTGATAACAGCAGTGCAATCCAGGGAAAGGAAGTCC
GATTCCTACGGCCTGAGGACCCCACACGGCCAAGCCGCTTCCAGCAACAGCAAGGGCTGAGACATGTTGT
CTTCACAGCAGAGACTCACAACTTTCCCACAGGAGTATGCCCCTTTAGTGGTGCAACCACTGGCACAGGG
GGCCGGATTCGAGATGTCCAGTGCACAGGCCGCGGGGCCCACGTGGTGGCTGGCACTGCCGGCTATTGCT
TTGGAAATCTGCATATTCCAGGTTACAATCTGCCCTGGGAGGATCCAAGCTTCCAGTATCCTGGGAATTT
TGCCCGGCCCCTGGAGGTTGCCATTGAAGCCAGTAATGGAGCTTCTGACTATGGCAACAAGTTTGGGGAA
CCAGTGCTGGCTGGCTTCGCCCGCTCCTTGGGCCTCCAGCTCCCAGACGGCCAGCGGCGTGAGTGGATCA
AGCCCATCATGTTTAGTGGGGGCATTGGGTCCATGGAAGCTGACCACATAAGCAAGGAGGCCCCAGAGCC
AGGCATGGAAGTTGTAAAGGTTGGAGGTCCCGTCTACAGGATTGGAGTTGGAGGTGGAGCTGCTTCATCT
GTGCAGGTGCAGGGAGATAACACCAGTGACCTGGACTTTGGGGCTGTGCAGCGAGGAGACCCGGAGATGG
AACAGAAGATGAACCGTGTGATCAGGGCTTGTGTGGAGGCCCCCAAGGGAAACCCCATCTGCAGCCTTCA
TGATCAGGGCGCTGGTGGCAATGGCAATGTCCTAAAAGAGCTGAGTGACCCAGCTGGAGCCATCATTTAC
ACCAGCCGCTTCCAGCTTGGGGACCCAACCCTGAATGCCCTGGAAATCTGGGGGGCTGAGTACCAGGAAT
CAAATGCTCTTCTGCTGAGGTCCCCCAACCGGGACTTCCTGACTCATGTCAGTGCCCGTGAACGTTGCCC
GGCTTGCTTCGTGGGCACCATCACTGGAGACCGGAGAATAGTGCTGGTGGACGATCGGGAGTGTCCTGTC
AGAAGAAATGGCCAGGGGGATGCCCCCCCGACACCCCTGCCAACCCCTGTGGACCTGGAGCTCGAATGGG
TGCTGGGCAAGATGCCTCGGAAGGAGTTCTTCCTGCAGAGGAAGCCCCCCATGCTGCAGCCTCTGGCCTT
GCCCCCAGGGCTGAGCGTGCACCAGGCTCTGGAGAGGGTTCTGAGGCTGCCCGCCGTGGCCAGCAAGCGC
TACCTCACCAATAAGGTGGACCGCTCCGTGGGAGGCCTGGTGGCCCAGCAGCAGTGCGTGGGGCCCCTGC
AAACTCCTCTGGCAGATGTAGCGGTTGTGGCACTGAGCCATGAGGAGCTCATAGGGGCTGCCACAGCCTT
GGGAGAACAGCCAGTCAAGAGCCTGCTGGACCCAAAAGTCGCCGCCCGGCTGGCCGTGGCCGAAGCCCTC
ACCAACCTGGTGTTTGCTCTGGTCACTGACCTCCGGGATGTGAAGTGTAGCGGGAACTGGATGTGGGCAG
CCAAGCTCCCAGGGGAGGGCGCAGCTTTGGCGGATGCCTGTGAGGCTATGGTGGCAGTGATGGCAGCCCT
GGGTGTGGCAGTGGATGGTGGCAAGGACTCCCTCAGCATGGCTGCTCGGGTTGGCACTGAGACCGTGCGG
GCTCCTGGGTCACTGGTCATCTCAGCCTATGCCGTCTGCCCAGACATCACAGCCACTGTGACCCCAGACC
TCAAGCATCCTGAAGGGAGAGGCCATCTGCTCTATGTGGCTCTGAGCCCTGGGCAGCACCGGCTCGGGGG
CACAGCTCTGGCCCAGTGCTTCTCCCAGCTTGGGGAACACCCTCCAGACCTGGACCTTCCTGAGAACTTG
GTGCGGGCCTTCAGCATCACTCAGGGGCTGCTGAAAGACCGCCTCCTCTGCTCAGGCCACGATGTCAGTG
ACGGAGGCCTCGTCACATGCCTGCTGGAGATGGCCTTTGCTGGAAATTGCGGGCTACAGGTGGATGTGCC
TGTCCCCAGGGTTGATGTCCTGTCTGTGCTGTTCGCTGAGGAGCCAGGCCTCGTGCTGGAGGTGCAGGAG
CCAGACCTGGCCCAGGTGCTGAAGCGTTACCGGGATGCTGGCCTCCATTGCCTGGAGCTGGGCCACACAG
GCGAGGCCGGGCCCCACGCCATGGTCCGGGTGTCAGTGAACGGGGCTGTGGTTCTGGAGGAGCCTGTTGG
GGAGCTGCGAGCCCTCTGGGAGGAGACGAGTTTCCAGCTGGACCGGCTACAGGCAGAGCCTCGCTGTGTG
GCAGAGGAGGAACGGGGCCTGAGGGAGCGGATGGGGCCCAGCTATTGCCTGCCCCCCACCTTTCCCAAAG
CCTCCGTGCCCCGTGAGCCTGGTGGTCCCAGCCCCCGAGTCGCCATCTTGCGAGAGGAGGGCAGTAATGG
AGACCGGGAGATGGCCGATGCCTTCCACTTAGCTGGGTTTGAGGTATGGGACGTGACCATGCAGGACCTC
TGCTCTGGGGCAATTGGGCTGGACACTTTCCGTGGCGTGGCCTTCGTGGGCGGCTTCAGCTATGCAGATG
TCCTGGGCTCTGCCAAAGGGTGGGCAGCTGCTGTGACCTTTCATCCCAGGGCTGGGGCTGAGCTGAGGCG
CTTCCGGAAGCGGCCAGACACCTTCAGCCTGGGCGTGTGTAATGGCTGTCAACTGCTGGCTCTGCTCGGC
TGGGTGGGAGGCGACCCCAATGAGGATGCTGCAGAGATGGGCCCTGACTCCCAGCCAGCCCGGCCAGGCC
TTCTGCTACGCCACAACCTGTCTGGGCGCTACGAGTCTCGCTGGGCCAGCGTGCGTGTGGGGCCTGGGCC
AGCCCTGATGCTGCGAGGGATGGAGGGCGCCGTGCTGCCCGTGTGGAGTGCGCACGGGGAAGGTTACGTA
GCATTTTCTTCTCCGGAACTCCAAGCTCAGATTGAGGCCAGGGGCTTGGCTCCACTGCACTGGGCTGATG
ATGACGGGAACCCCACAGAGCAGTACCCTCTGAATCCCAATGGGTCCCCAGGGGGCGTGGCTGGCATCTG
CTCCTGTGATGGCCGCCACCTGGCTGTCATGCCTCACCCTGAGCGGGCCGTTAGGCCTTGGCAGTGGGCA
TGGCGACCCCCTCCATTTGATACTCTGACCACCTCCCCCTGGCTCCAGCTCTTTATCAATGCCCGAAACT
GGACCCTGGAAGGGAGCTGCGGAATTCTGCAGTCGACGGTACCGCGGGCCCGGGATCCACCGGTCGCCAC
CATGGTGAGCAAGGGCGAGGAGCTGTTCACCGGGGTGGTGCCCATCCTGGTCGAGCTGGACGGCGACGTA
AACGGCCACAAGTTCAGCGTGTCCGGCGAGGGCGAGGGCGATGCCACCTACGGCAAGCTGACCCTGAAGT
TCATCTGCACCACCGGCAAGCTGCCCGTGCCCTGGCCCACCCTCGTGACCACCCTGACCTACGGCGTGCA
GTGCTTCAGCCGCTACCCCGACCACATGAAGCAGCACGACTTCTTCAAGTCCGCCATGCCCGAAGGCTAC
GTCCAGGAGCGCACCATCTTCTTCAAGGACGACGGCAACTACAAGACCCGCGCCGAGGTGAAGTTCGAGG
GCGACACCCTGGTGAACCGCATCGAGCTGAAGGGCATCGACTTCAAGGAGGACGGCAACATCCTGGGGCA
CAAGCTGGAGTACAACTACAACAGCCACAACGTCTATATCATGGCCGACAAGCAGAAGAACGGCATCAAG
GTGAACTTCAAGATCCGCCACAACATCGAGGACGGCAGCGTGCAGCTCGCCGACCACTACCAGCAGAACA
CCCCCATCGGCGACGGTCCCGTGCTGCTGCCCGACAACCACTACCTGAGCACCCAGTCCAAGCTGAGCAA
AGACCCCAACGAGAAGCGCGATCACATGGTCCTGAAGGAGCGCGTGACCGCCGCCGGGATCACTCTCGGC
ATGGACGAGCTGTACAAGTAAAGCGGCCGCGACTCTAGATCATAATCAGCCATACCACATTTGTAGAGGT
TTTACTTGCTTTAAAAAACCTCCCACACCTCCCCCTGAACCTGAAACATAAAATGAATGCAATTGTTGTT
GTTAACTTGTTTATTGCAGCTTATAATGGTTACAAATAAAGCAATAGCATCACAAATTTCACAAATAAAG
CATTTTTTTCACTGCATTCTAGTTGTGGTTTGTCCAAACTCATCAATGTATCTTAAGGCGTAAATTGTAA
GCGTTAATATTTTGTTAAAATTCGCGTTAAATTTTTGTTAAATCAGCTCATTTTTTAACCAATAGGCCGA
AATCGGCAAAATCCCTTATAAATCAAAAGAATAGACCGAGATAGGGT
[37 nt withheld, positions 5858-5894]
AAAGAACGTGGACTCCAACGTCAAAGG
[49 nt withheld, positions 5922-5970]
T
[91 nt withheld, positions 5972-6062]
G
[124 nt withheld, positions 6064-6187]
CAGGTGGCACTTTTCGGGGAAATGTGCGCGGAACCCCTATTTGTTTATTTTTCTAAATACATTCAAATAT
GTATCCGCTCATGAGACAATAACCCTGATAAATGCTTCAATAATATTGAAAAAGGAAGAGTCCTGAGGCG
GAAAGAACCAGCTGTGGAATGTGTGTCAGTTAGGGTGTGGAAAGTCCCCAGGCTCCCCAGCAGGCAGAAG
TATGCAAAGCATGCATCTCAATTAGTCAGCAACCAGGTGTGGAAAGTCCCCAGGCTCCCCAGCAGGCAGA
AGTATGCAAAGCATGCATCTCAATTAGTCAGCAACCATAGTCCCGCCCCTAACTCCGCCCATCCCGCCCC
TAACTCCGCCCAGTTCCGCCCATTCTCCGCCCCATGGCTGACTAATTTTTTTTATTTATGCAGAGGCCGA
GGCCGCCTCGGCCTCTGAGCTATTCCAGAAGTAGTGAGGAGGCTTTTTTGGAGGCCTAGGCTTTTGCAAA
GATCGATCAAGAGACAGGATGAGGATCGTTTCGCATGATTGAACAAGATGGATTGCACGCAGGTTCTCCG
GCCGCTTGGGTGGAGAGGCTATTCGGCTATGACTGGGCACAACAGACAATCGGCTGCTCTGATGCCGCCG
TGTTCCGGCTGTCAGCGCAGGGGCGCCCGGTTCTTTTTGTCAAGACCGACCTGTCCGGTGCCCTGAATGA
ACTGCAAGACGAGGCAGCGCGGCTATCGTGGCTGGCCACGACGGGCGTTCCTTGCGCAGCTGTGCTCGAC
GTTGTCACTGAAGCGGGAAGGGACTGGCTGCTATTGGGCGAAGTGCCGGGGCAGGATCTCCTGTCATCTC
ACCTTGCTCCTGCCGAGAAAGTATCCATCATGGCTGATGCAATGCGGCGGCTGCATACGCTTGATCCGGC
TACCTGCCCATTCGACCACCAAGCGAAACATCGCATCGAGCGAGCACGTACTCGGATGGAAGCCGGTCTT
GTCGATCAGGATGATCTGGACGAAGAGCATCAGGGGCTCGCGCCAGCCGAACTGTTCGCCAGGCTCAAGG
CGAGCATGCCCGACGGCGAGGATCTCGTCGTGACCCATGGCGATGCCTGCTTGCCGAATATCATGGTGGA
AAATGGCCGCTTTTCTGGATTCATCGACTGTGGCCGGCTGGGTGTGGCGGACCGCTATCAGGACATAGCG
TTGGCTACCCGTGATATTGCTGAAGAGCTTGGCGGCGAATGGGCTGACCGCTTCCTCGTGCTTTACGGTA
TCGCCGCTCCCGATTCGCAGCGCATCGCCTTCTATCGCCTTCTTGACGAGTTCTTCTGAGCGGGACTCTG
GGGTTCGAAATGACCGACCAAGCGACGCCCAACCTGCCATCACGAGATTTCGATTCCACCGCCGCCTTCT
ATGAAAGGTTGGGCTTCGGAATCGTTTTCCGGGACGCCGGCTGGATGATCCTCCAGCGCGGGGATCTCAT
GCTGGAGTTCTTCGCCCACCCTAGGGGGAGGCTAACTGAAACACGGAAGGAGACAATACCGGAAGGAACC
CGCGCTATGACGGCAATAAAAAGACAGAATAAAACGCACGGTGTTGGGTCGTTTGTTCATAAACGCGGGG
TTCGGTCCCAGGGCTGGCACTCTGTCGATACCCCACCGAGACCCCATTGGGGCCAATACGCCCGCGTTTC
TTCCTTTTCCCCACCCCACCCCCCAAGTTCGGGTGAAGGCCCAGGGCTCGCAGCCAACGTCGGGGCGGCA
GGCCCTGCCATAGCCTCAGGTTACTCATATATACTTTAGATTGATTTAAAACTTCATTTTTAATTTAAAA
GGATCTAGGTGAAGATCCTTTTTGATAATCTCATGACCAAAATCCCTTAACGTGAGTTTTCGTTCCACTG
AGCGTCAGACCCCGTAGAAAAGATCAAAGGATCTTCTTGAGATCCTTTTTTTCTGCGCGTAATCTGCTGC
TTGCAAACAAAAAAACCACCGCTACCAGCGGTGGTTTGTTTGCCGGATCAAGAGCTACCAACTCTTTTTC
CGAAGGTAACTGGCTTCAGCAGAGCGCAGATACCAAATACTGTCCTTCTAGTGTAGCCGTAGTTAGGCCA
CCACTTCAAGAACTCTGTAGCACCGCCTACATACCTCGCTCTGCTAATCCTGTTACCAGTGGCTGCTGCC
AGTGGCGATAAGTCGTGTCTTACCGGGTTGGACTCAAGACGATAGTTACCGGATAAGGCGCAGCGGTCGG
GCTGAACGGGGGGTTCGTGCACACAGCCCAGCTTGGAGCGAACGACCTACACCGAACTGAGATACCTACA
GCGTGAGCTATGAGAAAGCGCCACGCTTCCCGAAGGGAGAAAGGCGGACAGGTATCCGGTAAGCGGCAGG
GTCGGAACAGGAGAGCGCACGAGGGAGCTTCCAGGGGGAAACGCCTGGTATCTTTATAGTCCTGTCGGGT
TTCGCCACCTCTGACTTGAGCGTCGATTTTTGTGATGCTCGTCAGGGGGGCGGAGCCTATGGAAAAACGC
CAGCAACGCGGCCTTTTTACGGTTCCTGGCCTTTTGCTGGCCTTTTGCTCACATGTTCTTTCCTGCGTTA
TCCCCTGATTCTGTGGATAACCGTATTACCGCCATGCAT
