Features (pLannotate 1.2.2; 15 found; start..end, strand, type, name):
     62..365     +  enhancer       CMV enhancer: human cytomegalovirus immediate early enhancer
    366..569     +  promoter       CMV promoter: human cytomegalovirus (CMV) immediate early promoter
    698..4711    +  CDS            PFAS: PUR4_HUMAN - Also known as KIAA0361. Experimental evidence at protein level: Swiss-Prot protein existence level 1. Phosphoribosylformylglycinamidine synthase involved in the purines biosynthetic pathway. Catalyzes the ATP-dependent conversion of formylglycinamide ribonucleotide (FGAR) and glutamine to yield formylglycinamidine ribonucleotide (FGAM) and glutamate (By similarity). From Homo sapiens (Human).
   4713..4749    +  misc_feature   MCS (fragment): multiple cloning site
   4763..5482    +  CDS            mEGFP: enhanced GFP with monomerizing A206K mutation (Zacharias et al., 2002) mammalian codon-optimized
   5499..5582    +  CDS            large T antigen (fragment): large T antigen from SV40 (simian virus 40)
   5605..5726    +  polyA_signal   SV40 poly(A) signal: SV40 polyadenylation signal
   5760..6188    -  rep_origin     f1 ori (sequence partly withheld): f1 bacteriophage origin of replication; arrow indicates direction of (+) strand synthesis
   6215..6319    +  promoter       AmpR promoter: bla
   6321..6678    +  promoter       SV40 promoter: SV40 enhancer and early promoter
   6713..7507    +  CDS            NeoR/KanR: aminoglycoside phosphotransferase from Tn5; aph(3')-II (or nptII); confers resistance to neomycin, kanamycin, and G418 (Geneticin®)
   7528..7680    +  CDS            ble (fragment): BLE_KLEPN - Experimental evidence at protein level: Swiss-Prot protein existence level 1. Binding protein with a strong affinity to the bleomycin family of antibiotics. Binds to CL990; an antimitotic-antibiotic compound. From Klebsiella pneumoniae.
   7739..7786    +  polyA_signal   HSV TK poly(A) signal: herpes simplex virus thymidine kinase polyadenylation signal (Cole and Stacy, 1985)
   7877..7893    -  polyA_signal   bGH poly(A) signal (fragment): bovine growth hormone polyadenylation signal
   8115..8703    +  rep_origin     ori: high-copy-number ColE1/pMB1/pBR322/pUC origin of replication
>Addgene plasmid #99107 | pFGAMS-EGFP | addgene full sequence | sequence record 204155 | Addgene NGS Result
TTAGTTATTAATAGTAATCAATTACGGGGTCATTAGTTCATAGCCCATATATGGAGTTCCGCGTTACATA
ACTTACGGTAAATGGCCCGCCTGGCTGACCGCCCAACGACCCCCGCCCATTGACGTCAATAATGACGTAT
GTTCCCATAGTAACGCCAATAGGGACTTTCCATTGACGTCAATGGGTGGAGTATTTACGGTAAACTGCCC
ACTTGGCAGTACATCAAGTGTATCATATGCCAAGTACGCCCCCTATTGACGTCAATGACGGTAAATGGCC
CGCCTGGCATTATGCCCAGTACATGACCTTATGGGACTTTCCTACTTGGCAGTACATCTACGTATTAGTC
ATCGCTATTACCATGGTGATGCGGTTTTGGCAGTACATCAATGGGCGTGGATAGCGGTTTGACTCACGGG
GATTTCCAAGTCTCCACCCCATTGACGTCAATGGGAGTTTGTTTTGGCACCAAAATCAACGGGACTTTCC
AAAATGTCGTAACAACTCCGCCCCATTGACGCAAATGGGCGGTAGGCGTGTACGGTGGGAGGTCTATATA
AGCAGAGCTGGTTTAGTGAACCGTCAGATCCGCTAGCATGCGCGAGTGCATCTTCCACGAACCTAATTCA
TCTCTCCAGCAAAGGACACATCTCTCCAGCAAAGGACACCTCTCTCCAGCAAAGGACACCTGCAGAGATG
TCCCCAGTCCTTCACTTCTATGTTCGTCCCTCTGGCCATGAGGGGGCAGCCCCTGGACACACTCGGAGGA
AACTGCAAGGGAAACTGCCAGAGCTGCAGGGCGTCGAGACTGAACTGTGCTACAACGTGAACTGGACAGC
TGAGGCCCTCCCCAGTGCTGAGGAGACAAAGAAGCTGATGTGGCTGTTTGGTTGCCCCTTACTGCTGGAT
GATGTTGCTCGGGAGTCCTGGCTCCTTCCTGGCTCCAATGACCTGCTGCTGGAGGTCGGGCCCAGGCTGA
ACTTCTCCACCCCAACATCCACCAACATCGTGTCAGTGTGCCGCGCCACTGGGCTGGGGCCTGTGGATCG
TGTGGAGACCACCCGGCGCTACCGGCTCTCGTTTGCCCACCCCCCGTCAGCTGAGGTGGAAGCCATTGCT
CTGGCTACCCTGCACGACCGGATGACAGAGCAGCACTTCCCCCATCCCATCCAGAGTTTCTCCCCTGAGA
GCATGCCGGAACCCCTCAATGGCCCTATCAATATACTGGGTGAGGGCCGGCTTGCGCTGGAGAAGGCCAA
CCAGGAGCTTGGTCTGGCTTTAGACTCTTGGGACCTAGACTTCTACACCAAGCGCTTCCAGGAGCTACAG
CGGAACCCGAGCACTGTGGAGGCCTTTGACTTGGCGCAGTCCAATAGCGAGCACAGCCGACACTGGTTCT
TCAAGGGCCAGCTCCACGTGGATGGGCAGAAGCTGGTGCACTCACTGTTTGAGTCCATCATGAGCACCCA
GGAATCCTCGAACCCCAACAACGTCCTCAAATTCTGTGATAACAGCAGTGCAATCCAGGGAAAGGAAGTC
CGATTCCTACGGCCTGAGGACCCCACACGGCCAAGCCGCTTCCAGCAACAGCAAGGGCTGAGACATGTTG
TCTTCACAGCAGAGACTCACAACTTTCCCACAGGAGTATGCCCCTTTAGTGGTGCAACCACTGGCACAGG
GGGCCGGATTCGAGATGTCCAGTGCACAGGCCGCGGGGCCCACGTGGTGGCTGGCACTGCCGGCTATTGC
TTTGGAAATCTGCATATTCCAGGTTACAATCTGCCCTGGGAGGATCCAAGCTTCCAGTATCCTGGGAATT
TTGCCCGGCCCCTGGAGGTTGCCATTGAAGCCAGTAATGGAGCTTCTGACTATGGCAACAAGTTTGGGGA
ACCAGTGCTGGCTGGCTTCGCCCGCTCCTTGGGCCTCCAGCTCCCAGACGGCCAGCGGCGTGAGTGGATC
AAGCCCATCATGTTTAGTGGGGGCATTGGGTCCATGGAAGCTGACCACATAAGCAAGGAGGCCCCAGAGC
CAGGCATGGAAGTTGTAAAGGTTGGAGGTCCCGTCTACAGGATTGGAGTTGGAGGTGGAGCTGCTTCATC
TGTGCAGGTGCAGGGAGATAACACCAGTGACCTGGACTTTGGGGCTGTGCAGCGAGGAGACCCGGAGATG
GAACAGAAGATGAACCGTGTGATCAGGGCTTGTGTGGAGGCCCCCAAGGGAAACCCCATCTGCAGCCTTC
ATGATCAGGGCGCTGGTGGCAATGGCAATGTCCTAAAAGAGCTGAGTGACCCAGCTGGAGCCATCATTTA
CACCAGCCGCTTCCAGCTTGGGGACCCAACCCTGAATGCCCTGGAAATCTGGGGGGCTGAGTACCAGGAA
TCAAATGCTCTTCTGCTGAGGTCCCCCAACCGGGACTTCCTGACTCATGTCAGTGCCCGTGAACGTTGCC
CGGCTTGCTTCGTGGGCACCATCACTGGAGACCGGAGAATAGTGCTGGTGGACGATCGGGAGTGTCCTGT
CAGAAGAAATGGCCAGGGGGATGCCCCCCCGACACCCCTGCCAACCCCTGTGGACCTGGAGCTCGAATGG
GTGCTGGGCAAGATGCCTCGGAAGGAGTTCTTCCTGCAGAGGAAGCCCCCCATGCTGCAGCCTCTGGCCT
TGCCCCCAGGGCTGAGCGTGCACCAGGCTCTGGAGAGGGTTCTGAGGCTGCCCGCCGTGGCCAGCAAGCG
CTACCTCACCAATAAGGTGGACCGCTCCGTGGGAGGCCTGGTGGCCCAGCAGCAGTGCGTGGGGCCCCTG
CAAACTCCTCTGGCAGATGTAGCGGTTGTGGCACTGAGCCATGAGGAGCTCATAGGGGCTGCCACAGCCT
TGGGAGAACAGCCAGTCAAGAGCCTGCTGGACCCAAAAGTCGCCGCCCGGCTGGCCGTGGCCGAAGCCCT
CACCAACCTGGTGTTTGCTCTGGTCACTGACCTCCGGGATGTGAAGTGTAGCGGGAACTGGATGTGGGCA
GCCAAGCTCCCAGGGGAGGGCGCAGCTTTGGCGGATGCCTGTGAGGCTATGGTGGCAGTGATGGCAGCCC
TGGGTGTGGCAGTGGATGGTGGCAAGGACTCCCTCAGCATGGCTGCTCGGGTTGGCACTGAGACCGTGCG
GGCTCCTGGGTCACTGGTCATCTCAGCCTATGCCGTCTGCCCAGACATCACAGCCACTGTGACCCCAGAC
CTCAAGCATCCTGAAGGGAGAGGCCATCTGCTCTATGTGGCTCTGAGCCCTGGGCAGCACCGGCTCGGGG
GCACAGCTCTGGCCCAGTGCTTCTCCCAGCTTGGGGAACACCCTCCAGACCTGGACCTTCCTGAGAACTT
GGTGCGGGCCTTCAGCATCACTCAGGGGCTGCTGAAAGACCGCCTCCTCTGCTCAGGCCACGATGTCAGT
GACGGAGGCCTCGTCACATGCCTGCTGGAGATGGCCTTTGCTGGAAATTGCGGGCTACAGGTGGATGTGC
CTGTCCCCAGGGTTGATGTCCTGTCTGTGCTGTTCGCTGAGGAGCCAGGCCTCGTGCTGGAGGTGCAGGA
GCCAGACCTGGCCCAGGTGCTGAAGCGTTACCGGGATGCTGGCCTCCATTGCCTGGAGCTGGGCCACACA
GGCGAGGCCGGGCCCCACGCCATGGTCCGGGTGTCAGTGAACGGGGCTGTGGTTCTGGAGGAGCCTGTTG
GGGAGCTGCGAGCCCTCTGGGAGGAGACGAGTTTCCAGCTGGACCGGCTACAGGCAGAGCCTCGCTGTGT
GGCAGAGGAGGAACGGGGCCTGAGGGAGCGGATGGGGCCCAGCTATTGCCTGCCCCCCACCTTTCCCAAA
GCCTCCGTGCCCCGTGAGCCTGGTGGTCCCAGCCCCCGAGTCGCCATCTTGCGAGAGGAGGGCAGTAATG
GAGACCGGGAGATGGCCGATGCCTTCCACTTAGCTGGGTTTGAGGTATGGGACGTGACCATGCAGGACCT
CTGCTCTGGGGCAATTGGGCTGGACACTTTCCGTGGCGTGGCCTTCGTGGGCGGCTTCAGCTATGCAGAT
GTCCTGGGCTCTGCCAAAGGGTGGGCAGCTGCTGTGACCTTTCATCCCAGGGCTGGGGCTGAGCTGAGGC
GCTTCCGGAAGCGGCCAGACACCTTCAGCCTGGGCGTGTGTAATGGCTGTCAACTGCTGGCTCTGCTCGG
CTGGGTGGGAGGCGACCCCAATGAGGATGCTGCAGAGATGGGCCCTGACTCCCAGCCAGCCCGGCCAGGC
CTTCTGCTACGCCACAACCTGTCTGGGCGCTACGAGTCTCGCTGGGCCAGCGTGCGTGTGGGGCCTGGGC
CAGCCCTGATGCTGCGAGGGATGGAGGGCGCCGTGCTGCCCGTGTGGAGTGCGCACGGGGAAGGTTACGT
AGCATTTTCTTCTCCGGAACTCCAAGCTCAGATTGAGGCCAGGGGCTTGGCTCCACTGCACTGGGCTGAT
GATGACGGGAACCCCACAGAGCAGTACCCTCTGAATCCCAATGGGTCCCCAGGGGGCGTGGCTGGCATCT
GCTCCTGTGATGGCCGCCACCTGGCTGTCATGCCTCACCCTGAGCGGGCCGTTAGGCCTTGGCAGTGGGC
ATGGCGACCCCCTCCATTTGATACTCTGACCACCTCCCCCTGGCTCCAGCTCTTTATCAATGCCCGAAAC
TGGACCCTGGAAGGGAGCTGCGGAATTCTGCAGTCGACGGTACCGCGGGCCCGGGATCCACCGGTCGCCA
CCATGGTGAGCAAGGGCGAGGAGCTGTTCACCGGGGTGGTGCCCATCCTGGTCGAGCTGGACGGCGACGT
AAACGGCCACAAGTTCAGCGTGTCCGGCGAGGGCGAGGGCGATGCCACCTACGGCAAGCTGACCCTGAAG
TTCATCTGCACCACCGGCAAGCTGCCCGTGCCCTGGCCCACCCTCGTGACCACCCTGACCTACGGCGTGC
AGTGCTTCAGCCGCTACCCCGACCACATGAAGCAGCACGACTTCTTCAAGTCCGCCATGCCCGAAGGCTA
CGTCCAGGAGCGCACCATCTTCTTCAAGGACGACGGCAACTACAAGACCCGCGCCGAGGTGAAGTTCGAG
GGCGACACCCTGGTGAACCGCATCGAGCTGAAGGGCATCGACTTCAAGGAGGACGGCAACATCCTGGGGC
ACAAGCTGGAGTACAACTACAACAGCCACAACGTCTATATCATGGCCGACAAGCAGAAGAACGGCATCAA
GGTGAACTTCAAGATCCGCCACAACATCGAGGACGGCAGCGTGCAGCTCGCCGACCACTACCAGCAGAAC
ACCCCCATCGGCGACGGTCCCGTGCTGCTGCCCGACAACCACTACCTGAGCACCCAGTCCAAGCTGAGCA
AAGACCCCAACGAGAAGCGCGATCACATGGTCCTGAAGGAGCGCGTGACCGCCGCCGGGATCACTCTCGG
CATGGACGAGCTGTACAAGTAAAGCGGCCGCGACTCTAGATCATAATCAGCCATACCACATTTGTAGAGG
TTTTACTTGCTTTAAAAAACCTCCCACACCTCCCCCTGAACCTGAAACATAAAATGAATGCAATTGTTGT
TGTTAACTTGTTTATTGCAGCTTATAATGGTTACAAATAAAGCAATAGCATCACAAATTTCACAAATAAA
GCATTTTTTTCACTGCATTCTAGTTGTGGTTTGTCCAAACTCATCAATGTATCTTAAGGCGTAAATTGTA
AGCGTTAATATTTTGTTAAAATTCGCGTTAAATTTTTGTTAAATCAGCTCATTTTTTAACCAATAGGCCG
AAATCGGCAAAATCCCTTATAAATCAAAAGAATAGACCGAGATAGGGT
[37 nt withheld, positions 5859-5895]
AAAGAACGTGGACTCCAACGTCAAAGG
[49 nt withheld, positions 5923-5971]
T
[91 nt withheld, positions 5973-6063]
G
[124 nt withheld, positions 6065-6188]
CAGGTGGCACTTTTCGGGGAAATGTGCGCGGAACCCCTATTTGTTTATTTTTCTAAATACATTCAAATAT
GTATCCGCTCATGAGACAATAACCCTGATAAATGCTTCAATAATATTGAAAAAGGAAGAGTCCTGAGGCG
GAAAGAACCAGCTGTGGAATGTGTGTCAGTTAGGGTGTGGAAAGTCCCCAGGCTCCCCAGCAGGCAGAAG
TATGCAAAGCATGCATCTCAATTAGTCAGCAACCAGGTGTGGAAAGTCCCCAGGCTCCCCAGCAGGCAGA
AGTATGCAAAGCATGCATCTCAATTAGTCAGCAACCATAGTCCCGCCCCTAACTCCGCCCATCCCGCCCC
TAACTCCGCCCAGTTCCGCCCATTCTCCGCCCCATGGCTGACTAATTTTTTTTATTTATGCAGAGGCCGA
GGCCGCCTCGGCCTCTGAGCTATTCCAGAAGTAGTGAGGAGGCTTTTTTGGAGGCCTAGGCTTTTGCAAA
GATCGATCAAGAGACAGGATGAGGATCGTTTCGCATGATTGAACAAGATGGATTGCACGCAGGTTCTCCG
GCCGCTTGGGTGGAGAGGCTATTCGGCTATGACTGGGCACAACAGACAATCGGCTGCTCTGATGCCGCCG
TGTTCCGGCTGTCAGCGCAGGGGCGCCCGGTTCTTTTTGTCAAGACCGACCTGTCCGGTGCCCTGAATGA
ACTGCAAGACGAGGCAGCGCGGCTATCGTGGCTGGCCACGACGGGCGTTCCTTGCGCAGCTGTGCTCGAC
GTTGTCACTGAAGCGGGAAGGGACTGGCTGCTATTGGGCGAAGTGCCGGGGCAGGATCTCCTGTCATCTC
ACCTTGCTCCTGCCGAGAAAGTATCCATCATGGCTGATGCAATGCGGCGGCTGCATACGCTTGATCCGGC
TACCTGCCCATTCGACCACCAAGCGAAACATCGCATCGAGCGAGCACGTACTCGGATGGAAGCCGGTCTT
GTCGATCAGGATGATCTGGACGAAGAGCATCAGGGGCTCGCGCCAGCCGAACTGTTCGCCAGGCTCAAGG
CGAGCATGCCCGACGGCGAGGATCTCGTCGTGACCCATGGCGATGCCTGCTTGCCGAATATCATGGTGGA
AAATGGCCGCTTTTCTGGATTCATCGACTGTGGCCGGCTGGGTGTGGCGGACCGCTATCAGGACATAGCG
TTGGCTACCCGTGATATTGCTGAAGAGCTTGGCGGCGAATGGGCTGACCGCTTCCTCGTGCTTTACGGTA
TCGCCGCTCCCGATTCGCAGCGCATCGCCTTCTATCGCCTTCTTGACGAGTTCTTCTGAGCGGGACTCTG
GGGTTCGAAATGACCGACCAAGCGACGCCCAACCTGCCATCACGAGATTTCGATTCCACCGCCGCCTTCT
ATGAAAGGTTGGGCTTCGGAATCGTTTTCCGGGACGCCGGCTGGATGATCCTCCAGCGCGGGGATCTCAT
GCTGGAGTTCTTCGCCCACCCTAGGGGGAGGCTAACTGAAACACGGAAGGAGACAATACCGGAAGGAACC
CGCGCTATGACGGCAATAAAAAGACAGAATAAAACGCACGGTGTTGGGTCGTTTGTTCATAAACGCGGGG
TTCGGTCCCAGGGCTGGCACTCTGTCGATACCCCACCGAGACCCCATTGGGGCCAATACGCCCGCGTTTC
TTCCTTTTCCCCACCCCACCCCCCAAGTTCGGGTGAAGGCCCAGGGCTCGCAGCCAACGTCGGGGCGGCA
GGCCCTGCCATAGCCTCAGGTTACTCATATATACTTTAGATTGATTTAAAACTTCATTTTTAATTTAAAA
GGATCTAGGTGAAGATCCTTTTTGATAATCTCATGACCAAAATCCCTTAACGTGAGTTTTCGTTCCACTG
AGCGTCAGACCCCGTAGAAAAGATCAAAGGATCTTCTTGAGATCCTTTTTTTCTGCGCGTAATCTGCTGC
TTGCAAACAAAAAAACCACCGCTACCAGCGGTGGTTTGTTTGCCGGATCAAGAGCTACCAACTCTTTTTC
CGAAGGTAACTGGCTTCAGCAGAGCGCAGATACCAAATACTGTTCTTCTAGTGTAGCCGTAGTTAGGCCA
CCACTTCAAGAACTCTGTAGCACCGCCTACATACCTCGCTCTGCTAATCCTGTTACCAGTGGCTGCTGCC
AGTGGCGATAAGTCGTGTCTTACCGGGTTGGACTCAAGACGATAGTTACCGGATAAGGCGCAGCGGTCGG
GCTGAACGGGGGGTTCGTGCACACAGCCCAGCTTGGAGCGAACGACCTACACCGAACTGAGATACCTACA
GCGTGAGCTATGAGAAAGCGCCACGCTTCCCGAAGGGAGAAAGGCGGACAGGTATCCGGTAAGCGGCAGG
GTCGGAACAGGAGAGCGCACGAGGGAGCTTCCAGGGGGAAACGCCTGGTATCTTTATAGTCCTGTCGGGT
TTCGCCACCTCTGACTTGAGCGTCGATTTTTGTGATGCTCGTCAGGGGGGCGGAGCCTATGGAAAAACGC
CAGCAACGCGGCCTTTTTACGGTTCCTGGCCTTTTGCTGGCCTTTTGCTCACATGTTCTTTCCTGCGTTA
TCCCCTGATTCTGTGGATAACCGTATTACCGCCATGCA
